Addgene plasmid #65034: pUC18T-mini-Tn7T-Tp-ecfp
Purpose: TpR mini-Tn7 vector, mobilizable, for CFP tagging bacteria
Depositing lab: Herbert Schweizer. Depositing organization: Colorado State University, Fort Collins. Publication: mini-Tn7 insertion in bacteria with single attTn7 sites: example Pseudomonas aeruginosa. Choi KH, Schweizer HP. Nat Protoc. 2006;1(1):153-61. 10.1038/nprot.2006.24 PubMed 17406227.
Backbone
  Vector backbone: pUC18T-mini-Tn7T-Tp
  Backbone manufacturer: Herbert Schweizer
  Total vector size (bp): 5707
  Vector type: Bacterial Expression
Growth in bacteria
  Bacterial resistance: Ampicillin, 100 μg/mL
  Growth temperature: 37°C
  Growth strain: DH5alpha
  Growth instructions: also Trimethoprim resistant
  Copy number: High Copy
Gene/Insert
  Gene/Insert name: ecfp (alt name: CFP)
Terms and licenses: Academic/Nonprofit Terms; Industry Terms: Not Available to Industry
Depositor comments: GenBank Accession # DQ493882
How to cite: pUC18T-mini-Tn7T-Tp-ecfp was a gift from Herbert Schweizer (Addgene plasmid # 65034 ; http://n2t.net/addgene:65034 ; RRID:Addgene_65034)
