[The description below was written by a language model from this plasmid's Addgene catalogue record and pLannotate feature annotations shown in this document.]
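Description:
pUC18T-mini-Tn7T-Tp-ecfp is a 5.7 kb mobilizable mini-Tn7 delivery plasmid built on the pUC18T-mini-Tn7T-Tp backbone and intended for tagging bacteria with cyan fluorescent protein. It replicates in E. coli at high copy from a pUC/ColE1-type origin and is selected with ampicillin through the backbone β-lactamase gene; it also confers trimethoprim resistance. An incP oriT in the backbone allows the plasmid to be transferred by conjugation into recipient species when transfer functions are supplied in trans.

The payload lies between the Tn7L and Tn7R ends, which define the segment moved by the Tn7 transposition machinery. No transposase genes are annotated on this plasmid, so these must be provided separately. According to the associated publication title, the system targets insertion at the chromosomal attTn7 site, with Pseudomonas aeruginosa as the example host. Inside the element, the ECFP coding sequence is preceded by two lac operator sites. The feature table does not annotate the promoter itself, so the exact promoter driving ecfp is not stated, although the operators suggest a lac-type arrangement. Lambda t0 and rrnB T1 terminators follow the reporter, and a second t0/T1 pair sits near Tn7R, presumably insulating the element from transcriptional read-through at the insertion site. The trimethoprim marker, a dihydrofolate reductase gene expressed from a class 1 integron Pc promoter, is flanked by FRT sites, so FLP recombinase can excise it after integration and leave an unmarked, CFP-labelled strain. Small lacZα, lacI, CmR, rop and bom fragments are cloning remnants. Typical use is stable single-copy chromosomal fluorescent labelling of bacteria.
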