Features (pLannotate 1.2.2; 27 found; start..end, strand, type, name):
    137..236     +  misc_feature   bom (fragment): basis of mobility region from pBR322
    242..310     -  CDS            lacZα (fragment): LacZα fragment of β-galactosidase; lacZ fragment
    382..580     -  mobile_element Tn7R (fragment): mini-Tn7 element (right end of the Tn7 transposon) Tn7
    584..608     -  misc_feature   MCS (fragment): pBluescript multiple cloning site
    629..723     +  terminator     lambda t0 terminator: transcription terminator from phage lambda
    733..762     +  CDS            CmR (fragment): chloramphenicol acetyltransferase confers resistance to chloramphenicol
    826..912     +  terminator     rrnB T1 terminator: Escherichia coli rrnB; transcription terminator T1 from the E. coli rrnB gene
    977..1010    +  protein_bind   FRT (minimal): supports FLP-mediated excision but not integration (Turan and Bode, 2011) FLP recombinase from the Saccharomyces cerevisiae 2μ plasmid
   1072..1308    -  CDS            TpR: E. coli plasmid-associated dihydrofolate reductase; dhfrIIb from plasmid R388; confers resistance to trimethoprim
   1390..1456    -  ncRNA          AAC AAD leader (fragment): Accession: RF02912 - putative aminoglycoside riboswitch / attI site
   1633..1661    -  promoter       Pc promoter: intI1 (promoter lies within the coding sequence); class 1 integron promoter
   1713..1760    +  protein_bind   FRT: FLP-mediated recombination occurs in the 8-bp core sequence TCTAGAAA (Turan and Bode, 2011). FLP recombinase from the Saccharomyces cerevisiae 2μ plasmid
   1805..1834    +  misc_feature   MCS (fragment): pBluescript multiple cloning site
   1892..1978    -  terminator     rrnB T1 terminator: Escherichia coli rrnB; transcription terminator T1 from the E. coli rrnB gene
   2042..2071    -  CDS            CmR (fragment): chloramphenicol acetyltransferase confers resistance to chloramphenicol
   2081..2175    -  terminator     lambda t0 terminator: transcription terminator from phage lambda
   2201..2917    -  CDS            ECFP: ECFP is a basic (constitutively fluorescent) cyan fluorescent protein published in 1996, derived from Aequorea victoria. It has low acid sensitivity.
   2954..2970    -  protein_bind   lac operator: The lac repressor binds to the lac operator to inhibit transcription in E. coli. This inhibition can be relieved by adding lactose or isopropyl-β-D-thiogalactopyranoside (IPTG). lac repressor encoded by lacI
   2987..3003    -  protein_bind   lac operator: The lac repressor binds to the lac operator to inhibit transcription in E. coli. This inhibition can be relieved by adding lactose or isopropyl-β-D-thiogalactopyranoside (IPTG). lac repressor encoded by lacI
   3135..3213    +  promoter       AmpR promoter (fragment): bla
   3224..3389    -  mobile_element Tn7L: mini-Tn7 element (left end of the Tn7 transposon) Tn7
   3422..3476    -  CDS            lacI (fragment): lac repressor; lacI; The lac repressor binds to the lac operator to inhibit transcription in E. coli. This inhibition can be relieved by adding lactose or isopropyl-β-D-thiogalactopyranoside (IPTG).
   3548..3656    -  oriT           oriT: incP origin of transfer
   3888..4476    -  rep_origin     ori: high-copy-number ColE1/pMB1/pBR322/pUC origin of replication
   4647..5507    -  CDS            AmpR: β-lactamase; bla; confers resistance to ampicillin, carbenicillin, and related antibiotics
   5508..5612    -  promoter       AmpR promoter: bla
   5707..35      +  CDS            rop (fragment) (across the origin): Rop protein, which maintains plasmids at low copy number; rop
>Addgene plasmid #65034 | pUC18T-mini-Tn7T-Tp-ecfp | depositor full sequence | sequence record 109982 | pUC18T-mini-Tn7T-Tp-ecfp sequence 5707 bps
TCGCGCGTTTCGGTGATGACGGTGAAAACCTCTGACACATGCAGCTCCCGGAGACGGTCACAGCTTGTCT
GTAAGCGGATGCCGGGAGCAGACAAGCCCGTCAGGGCGCGTCAGCGGGTGTTGGCGGGTGTCGGGGCTGG
CTTAACTATGCGGCATCAGAGCAGATTGTACTGAGAGTGCACCATATGCGGTGTGAAATACCGCACAGAT
GCGTAAGGAGAAAATACCGCATCAGGCGCCATTCGCCATTCAGGCTGCGCAACTGTTGGGAAGGGCGATC
GGTGCGGGCCTCTTCGCTATTACGCCAGCTAGAGGACCAGCCGCGTAACCTGGCAAAATCGGTTACGGTT
GAGTAATAAATGGATGCCCTGCGTAAGCGGGTGTGGGCGGACAATAAAGTCTTAAACTGAACAAAATAGA
TCTAAACTATGACAATAAAGTCTTAAACTAGACAGAATAGTTGTAAACTGAAATCAGTCCAGTTATGCTG
TGAAAAAGCATACTGGACTTTTGTTATGGCTAAAGCAAACTCTTCATTTTCTGAAGTGCAAATTGCCCGT
CGTATTAAAGAGGGGCGTGGGGTTCGAGGTCGACGGTATCGATAAGCTAGCTTAATTAGCTGAGCTTGGA
CTCCTGTTGATAGATCCAGTAATGACCTCAGAACTCCATCTGGATTTGTTCAGAACGCTCGGTTGCCGCC
GGGCGTTTTTTATTGGTGAGAATCCAAGCTAGACTGCGATGAGTGGCAGGGCGGGGCGTAATTTTTTTAA
GGCAGTTATTGGTGCCCTTAAACGCCTGGGGTAATGACTCTCTAGCTTGAGGCATCAAATAAAACGAAAG
GCTCAGTCGAAAGACTGGGCCTTTCGTTTTATCTGTTGTTTGTCGGTGAACGCTCTCCTGAGTAGGACAA
ATCCGCCGCTAGGAGCTTGCGGCCCGGACGATGAGCTCGAATTGGGGATCTTGAAGTACCTATTCCGAAG
TTCCTATTCTCTAGAAAGTATAGGAACTTCAGAGCGCTTTTGAAGCTGATGTGCTTAAAAACTTACTCAA
TGGAATAATTCTAGATAATTCTTAGGCCACACGTTCAAGTGCAGCCACAGGATAAATTTGCACTGAGCCT
GGGTGGGATTCGGACTCGACCGCATAGCCTTCAGGAGTGAGTTTTGTGCAATACCAACCGACGACTTGAC
CCTGCCAAGCGGCACCAGATTTCTTGCGTACGCGATCCCCTAAGCCAAAGGTGGCACTCAGGGGAAGCGC
AAACTGCCCTGCAACGGGAGCGTTGGCTTCATCGCTACTTTGACCCATGTCGAATCCTTCTTGTGAATCT
ATTATGGCGACAAGCAAATCGAGCTCTGACTGCCTACCCCACAACAACTATCAGAAAGCACCAGCACAAC
GGCTGCCTAACTTTGTTTTAGGGCGACTGCCCTGCTGCGTAACATCGTTGCTGCTCCATAACATCAAACA
TCGACCCACGGCGTAACGCGCTTGCTGCTTGGATGCCCGAGGCTAGACTGTACAAAAAAACAGTCATAAC
AAGCCATGAAAACCGCCACTGCGCCGTTACCACCGCTGCGTTCGGTCAAGGTTCTGGACCAGTTGCGTGA
GCGCATACGCTACTTGCATTACAGTTTACGAACCGAACAGGCTTATGTCAACTGGGTTCGTGAATTATCC
ATTGCTGTTGACAAAGGGAATCAGGGGATCTTGAAGTTCCTATTCCGAAGTTCCTATTCTCTAGAAAGTA
TAGGAACTTCAGAGCGCTTTTGAAGCTAATTCGAGCTCGATCATGCATGAGCTCACTAGTGGATCCCCCG
GGCTGCAGGAATTCCTCGAGAAGCTTGGGCCCGGTACCTCGCGAAGGCGGGCCGCAAGCTCTTAGCGGCG
GATTTGTCCTACTCAGGAGAGCGTTCACCGACAAACAACAGATAAAACGAAAGGCCCAGTCTTTCGACTG
AGCCTTTCGTTTTATTTGATGCCTCAAGCTAGAGAGTCATTACCCCAGGCGTTTAAGGGCACCAATAACT
GCCTTAAAAAAATTACGCCCCGCCCTGCCACTCATCGCAGTCTAGCTTGGATTCTCACCAATAAAAAACG
CCCGGCGGCAACCGAGCGTTCTGAACAAATCCAGATGGAGTTCTGAGGTCATTACTGGATCTATCAACAG
GAGTCCAAGCTCAGCTAATTAAGCTTATTACTTGTACAGCTCGTCCATGCCGAGAGTGATCCCGGCGGCG
GTCACGAACTCCAGCAGGACCATGTGATCGCGCTTCTCGTTGGGGTCTTTGCTCAGGGCGGACTGGGTGC
TCAGGTAGTGGTTGTCGGGCAGCAGCACGGGGCCGTCGCCGATGGGGGTGTTCTGCTGGTAGTGGTCGGC
GAGCTGCACGCTGCCGTCCTCGATGTTGTGGCGGATCTTGAAGTTGGCCTTGATGCCGTTCTTCTGCTTG
TCGGCGGTGATATAGACGTTGTGGCTGATGTAGTTGTACTCCAGCTTGTGCCCCAGGATGTTGCCGTCCT
CCTTGAAGTCGATGCCCTTCAGCTCGATGCGGTTCACCAGGGTGTCGCCCTCGAACTTCACCTCGGCGCG
GGTCTTGTAGTTGCCGTCGTCCTTGAAGAAGATGGTGCGCTCCTGGACGTAGCCTTCGGGCATGGCGGAC
TTGAAGAAGTCGTGCTGCTTCATGTGGTCGGGGTAGCGGCTGAAGCACTGCACGCCCCAGGTCAGGGTGG
TCACGAGGGTGGGCCAGGGCACGGGCAGCTTGCCGGTGGTGCAGATGAACTTCAGGGTCAGCTTGCCGTA
GGTGGCATCGCCCTCGCCCTCGCCGGACACGCTGAACTTGTGGCCGTTTACGTCGCCGTCCAGCTCGACC
AGGATGGGCACCACCCCGGTGAACAGCTCCTCGCCCTTGCTCAGCATGCTTAATTTCTCCTCTTTAATTC
TAGATGTGTGAAATTGTTATCCGCTCACAATTGAATCTAAGTATCATTGTTATCCGCTCACAAGTCAACA
CTCTTTTTGATAAATTTTCTCGAGGTGAAGACGAAAGGGCCTCGTGATACGCCTATTTTTATAGGTTAAT
GTCATGATAATAATGGTTTCTTAGACGTCAGGTGGCACTTTTCGGGGAAATGTGCGCGGAACCCCTATTT
GTTTATTTTTCTAAATACATTCAAATATGTATCCGCTCATGAGACAATAACCCTGATAAATGCCTTGCAG
GCCAACCAGATAAGTGAAATCTAGTTCCAAACTATTTTGTCATTTTTAATTTTCGTATTAGCTTACGACG
CTACACCCAGTTCCCATCTATTTTGTCACTCTTCCCTAAATAATCCTTAAAAACTCCATTTCCACCCCTC
CCAGTTCCCAACTATTTTGTCCGCCCACAGCGGGGCATTTTTCTTCCTGTTATGTTTGGGCGCTGCATTA
ATGAATCGGCCAACGCGCGGGGAGAGGCGGTTTGCGTATTGGGCGCTCTTCCGCTTCCTCGCTCACTGAC
CCGCTGCGCTCGGTCGTTCGGCTGCGGCGAGCGGTATCAGAGCTTATCGGCCAGCCTCGCAGAGCAGGAT
TCCCGTTGAGCACCGCCAGGTGCGAATAAGGGACAGTGAAGAAGGAACACCCGCTCGCGGGTGGGCCTAC
TTCACCTATCCTGCCCGGCTGACGCCGTTGGATACACCAAGGAAAGTCTACACGAACCCTTTGGCAAAAT
CCTGTATATCGTGCGAAAAAGGATGGATATACCGAAAAAATCGCTATAATGACCCCGAAGCAGGGTTATG
CAGCGGAAAGTATACCTTAAGGAATCCCCTGATAACGCAGGAAAGAACATGTGAGCAAAAGGCCAGCAAA
AGGCCAGGAACCGTAAAAAGGCCGCGTTGCTGGCGTTTTTCCATAGGCTCCGCCCCCCTGACGAGCATCA
CAAAAATCGACGCTCGAGTCAGAGGTGGCGAAACCCGACAGGACTATAAAGATACCAGGCGTTTCCCCCT
GGAAGCTCCCTCGTGCGCTCTCCTGTTCCGACCCTGCCGCTTACCGGATACCTGTCCGCCTTTCTCCCTT
CGGGAAGCGTGGCGCTTTCTCATAGCTCACGCTGTAGGTATCTCAGTTCGGTGTAGGTCGTTCGCTCCAA
GCTGGGCTGTGTGCACGAACCCCCCGTTCAGCCCGACCGCTGCGCCTTATCCGGTAACTATCGTCTTGAG
TCCAACCCGGTAAGACACGACTTATCGCCACTGGCAGCAGCCACTGGTAACAGGATTAGCAGAGCGAGGT
ATGTAGGCGGTGCTACAGAGTTCTTGAAGTGGTGGCCTAACTACGGCTACACTAGAAGGACAGTATTTGG
TATCTGCGCTCTGCTGAAGCCAGTTACCTTCGGAAAAAGAGTTGGTAGCTCTTGATCCGGCAAACAAACC
ACCGCTGGTAGCGGTGGTTTTTTTGTTTGCAAGCAGCAGATTACGCGCAGAAAAAAAGGATCTCAAGAAG
ATCCTTTGATCTTTTCTACGGGGTCTGACGCTCAGTGGAACGAAAACTCACGTTAAGGGATTTTGGTCAT
GAGATTATCAAAAAGGATCTTCACCTAGATCCTTTTAAATTAAAAATGAAGTTTTAAATCAATCTAAAGT
ATATATGAGTAAACTTGGTCTGACAGTTACCAATGCTTAATCAGTGAGGCACCTATCTCAGCGATCTGTC
TATTTCGTTCATCCATAGTTGCCTGACTCCCCGTCGTGTAGATAACTACGATACGGGAGGGCTTACCATC
TGGCCCCAGTGCTGCAATGATACCGCGAGACCCACGCTCACCGGCTCCAGATTTATCAGCAATAAACCAG
CCAGCCGGAAGGGCCGAGCGCAGAAGTGGTCCTGCAACTTTATCCGCCTCCATCCAGTCTATTAATTGTT
GCCGGGAAGCTAGAGTAAGTAGTTCGCCAGTTAATAGTTTGCGCAACGTTGTTGCCATTGCTACAGGCAT
CGTGGTGTCACGCTCGTCGTTTGGTATGGCTTCATTCAGCTCCGGTTCCCAACGATCAAGGCGAGTTACA
TGATCCCCCATGTTGTGCAAAAAAGCGGTTAGCTCCTTCGGTCCTCCGATCGTTGTCAGAAGTAAGTTGG
CCGCAGTGTTATCACTCATGGTTATGGCAGCACTGCATAATTCTCTTACTGTCATGCCATCCGTAAGATG
CTTTTCTGTGACTGGTGAGTACTCAACCAAGTCATTCTGAGAATAGTGTATGCGGCGACCGAGTTGCTCT
TGCCCGGCGTCAATACGGGATAATACCGCGCCACATAGCAGAACTTTAAAAGTGCTCATCATTGGAAAAC
GTTCTTCGGGGCGAAAACTCTCAAGGATCTTACCGCTGTTGAGATCCAGTTCGATGTAACCCACTCGTGC
ACCCAACTGATCTTCAGCATCTTTTACTTTCACCAGCGTTTCTGGGTGAGCAAAAACAGGAAGGCAAAAT
GCCGCAAAAAAGGGAATAAGGGCGACACGGAAATGTTGAATACTCATACTCTTCCTTTTTCAATATTATT
GAAGCATTTATCAGGGTTATTGTCTCATGAGCGGATACATATTTGAATGTATTTAGAAAAATAAACAAAT
AGGGGTTCCGCGCACATTTCCCCGAAAAGTGCCACCTGACGTCTAAGAAACCATTATTATCATGACATTA
ACCTATAAAAATAGGCGTATCACGAGGCCCTTTCGTC
