>Addgene plasmid #65034 | pUC18T-mini-Tn7T-Tp-ecfp | addgene partial sequence | sequence record 128033 | pBluescript-KS 5'-TCGAGGTCGACGGTATC-3'
TCCTGTTGATAGATCCAGTAATGACCTCAGAACTCCATCTGGATTTGTTCAGAACGCTCGGTTGCCGCCG
GGCGTTTTTTATTGGTGAGAATCCAAGCTAGACTGCGATGAGTGGCAGGGCGGGGCGTAATTTTTTTAAG
GCAGTTATTGGTGCCCTTAAACGCCTGGGGTAATGACTCTCTAGCTTGAGGCATCAAATAAAACGAAAGG
CTCAGTCGAAAGACTGGGCCTTTCGTTTTATCTGTTGTTTGTCGGTGAACGCTCTCCTGAGTAGGACAAA
TCCGCCGCTAGGAGCTTGCGGCCCGGACGATGAGCTCGAATTGGGGATCTTGAAGTACCTATTCCGAAGT
TCCTATTCTCTAGAAAGTATAGGAACTTCAGAGCGCTTTTGAAGCTGATGTGCTTAAAAACTTACTCAAT
GGAATAATTCTAGATAATTCTTAGGCCACACGTTCAAGTGCAGCCACAGGATAAATTTGCACTGAGCCTG
GGTGGGATTCGGACTCGACCGCATAGCCTTCAGGAGTGAGTTTTGTGCAATACCAACCGACGACTTGACC
CTGCCAAGCGGCACCAGATTTCTTGCGTACGCGATCCCCTAAGCCAAAGGTGGCACTCAGGGGAAGCGCA
AACTGCCCTGCAACGGGAGCGTTGGCTTCATCGCTACTTTGACCCATGTCGAATCCTTCTTGTGAATCTA
TTATGGCGACAAGCAAATCGAGCTCTGACTGCCTACCCCACAA
