>Addgene plasmid #65034 | pUC18T-mini-Tn7T-Tp-ecfp | addgene partial sequence | sequence record 128592 | EXFP-internal-R 5'-GAACTCCAGCAGGACCATGT-3'
GGCGGACTGGGTGCTCAGGTAGTGGTTGTCGGGCAGCAGCACGGGGCCGTCGCCGATGGGGGTGTTCTGC
TGGTAGTGGTCGGCGAGCTGCACGCTGCCGTCCTCGATGTTGTGGCGGATCTTGAAGTTGGCCTTGATGC
CGTTCTTCTGCTTGTCGGCGGTGATATAGACGTTGTGGCTGATGTAGTTGTACTCCAGCTTGTGCCCCAG
GATGTTGCCGTCCTCCTTGAAGTCGATGCCCTTCAGCTCGATGCGGTTCACCAGGGTGTCGCCCTCGAAC
TTCACCTCGGCGCGGGTCTTGTAGTTGCCGTCGTCCTTGAAGAAGATGGTGCGCTCCTGGACGTAGCCTT
CGGGCATGGCGGACTTGAAGAAGTCGTGCTGCTTCATGTGGTCGGGGTAGCGGCTGAAGCACTGCACGCC
CCAGGTCAGGGTGGTCACGAGGGTGGGCCAGGGCACGGGCAGCTTGCCGGTGGTGCAGATGAACTTCAGG
GTCAGCTTGCCGTAGGTGGCATCGCCCTCGCCCTCGCCGGACACGCTGAACTTGTGGCCGTTTACGTCGC
CGTCCAGCTCGACCAGGATGGGCACCACCCCGGTGAACAGCTCCTCGCCCTTGCTCAGCATGCTTAATTT
CTCCTCTTTAATTCTAGATGTGTGAAATTGTTATCCGCTCACAATTGAATCTAAGTATCATTGTTATCCG
CTCACAAGTCAACACTCTTTTTGATAAATTTTCTCGAGGTGAA
